Addgene plasmid #27742: pUT1152-HQ858696
Depositing lab: John Gray & Erich Grotewold. Depositing organization: University of Toledo. Publication: The Maize TFome--development of a transcription factor open reading frame collection for functional genomics. Burdo B, Gray J, Goetting-Minesky MP, Wittler B, Hunt M, Li T, Velliquette D, Thomas J, Gentzel I, dos Santos Brito M, Mejia-Guerra MK, Connolly LN, Qaisi D, Li W, Casas MI, Doseff AI, Grotewold E. Plant J. 2014 Oct;80(2):356-66. doi: 10.1111/tpj.12623. Epub 2014 Aug 26. PubMed 25053252.
Backbone
  Vector backbone: pENTR/D
  Backbone manufacturer: Invitrogen
  Backbone size w/o insert (bp): 2580
  Vector type: Entry vector
Growth in bacteria
  Bacterial resistance: Kanamycin, 50 μg/mL
  Growth temperature: 37°C
  Growth strain: DH5alpha
  Growth instructions: E. coli TOP10
  Copy number: Low Copy
Gene/Insert
  Gene/Insert name: SBP transcription factor from DR821052
  Species: Zea mays
  Insert size (bp): 1197
  GenBank ID: HQ858696
  Cloning method: Restriction Enzyme
  Sequencing primers: 5′ M13 For; 3′ M13 Rev
Terms and licenses: Academic/Nonprofit Terms; Industry Terms: Not Available to Industry
Depositor comments: This CDS was amplified using PCR from a full length cDNA template from the Maize Full-length cDNA Project (www.maizecdna.org) and the PCR product included the stop codon. The PCR product was cloned into a Gateway pENTR/D vector. Further information on this gene may be obtained at www.grassius.org using the GenBank number. (The second half of the plasmid name is the GenBank Number for the sequence of the insert)
How to cite: pUT1152-HQ858696 was a gift from John Gray & Erich Grotewold (Addgene plasmid # 27742 ; http://n2t.net/addgene:27742 ; RRID:Addgene_27742)
