[The description below was written by a language model from this plasmid's Addgene catalogue record and the feature table of its GenBank file.]
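Description:
pUT1152-HQ858696 is a Gateway entry clone built on the Invitrogen pENTR/D backbone and belongs to a maize transcription factor open reading frame collection assembled for functional genomics. It is a 3,777 bp circular plasmid propagated in E. coli under kanamycin selection, conferred by the aph(3')-Ia aminoglycoside phosphotransferase gene. Replication depends on a ColE1/pUC-type origin. The feature annotation calls this origin high-copy, whereas the catalogue entry lists the plasmid as low copy, so the two sources disagree on this point.

The payload is the 1,197 bp coding sequence of a Zea mays SBP (SQUAMOSA promoter binding protein) family transcription factor. It was PCR-amplified from a full-length cDNA clone and retains its native stop codon. The insert itself is not annotated in the feature table, but it occupies the interval between the attL1 and attL2 sites, which are the substrates for LR Clonase. These sites allow the ORF to be moved by recombination, in a defined orientation and reading frame, into any attR-containing destination vector for expression in plants, yeast, bacteria or other systems. Because the stop codon is kept, the clone suits native or N-terminally tagged expression but not C-terminal fusions.

The entry vector carries no promoter intended to express the insert. The rrnB T1 and T2 terminators upstream of attL1 block read-through transcription from the backbone into the ORF. A T7 promoter lies just outside attL2, pointing back toward the insert, and M13 forward and reverse primer sites flank the cassette for sequence verification.
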