LOCUS       Exported 3777 bp ds-DNA circular SYN 13-MAY-2021
DEFINITION  synthetic circular DNA
ACCESSION   .
VERSION     .
KEYWORDS    pUT1152-HQ858696
SOURCE      synthetic DNA construct
  ORGANISM  synthetic DNA construct
REFERENCE   1 (bases 1 to 3777)
  TITLE     Maize TF ORFeome collection
REFERENCE   2 (bases 1 to 3777)
  AUTHORS   .
  TITLE     Direct Submission
  JOURNAL   Exported May 13, 2021 from SnapGene Server 1.1.58
            http://www.snapgene.com
FEATURES             Location/Qualifiers
     source          1..3777
                     /organism="synthetic DNA construct"
                     /mol_type="other DNA"
     protein_bind    1..100
                     /gene="mutant version of attL"
                     /label=attL1
                     /bound_moiety="LR Clonase(TM)"
                     /note="recombination site for the Gateway(R) LR reaction"
     protein_bind    complement(1334..1433)
                     /gene="mutant version of attL"
                     /label=attL2
                     /bound_moiety="LR Clonase(TM)"
                     /note="recombination site for the Gateway(R) LR reaction"
     primer_bind     complement(1450..1469)
                     /label=T7
                     /note="T7 promoter, forward primer"
     promoter        complement(1451..1469)
                     /label=T7 promoter
                     /note="promoter for bacteriophage T7 RNA polymerase"
     primer_bind     complement(1474..1490)
                     /label=M13 rev
                     /note="common sequencing primer, one of multiple similar
                     variants"
     primer_bind     complement(1474..1490)
                     /label=M13 Reverse
                     /note="In lacZ gene. Also called M13-rev"
     primer_bind     complement(1592..1611)
                     /label=pENTR-R
                     /note="pENTR vectors, reverse primer"
     CDS             1603..2412
                     /codon_start=1
                     /gene="aph(3')-Ia"
                     /product="aminoglycoside phosphotransferase"
                     /label=KanR
                     /note="confers resistance to kanamycin in bacteria or G418
                     (Geneticin(R)) in eukaryotes"
                     /translation="MSHIQRETSRPRLNSNMDADLYGYKWARDNVGQSGATIYRLYGKP
                     DAPELFLKHGKGSVANDVTDEMVRLNWLTEFMPLPTIKHFIRTPDDAWLLTTAIPGKTA
                     FQVLEEYPDSGENIVDALAVFLRRLHSIPVCNCPFNSDRVFRLAQAQSRMNNGLVDASD
                     FDDERNGWPVEQVWKEMHKLLPFSPDSVVTHGDFSLDNLIFDEGKLIGCIDVGRVGIAD
                     RYQDLAILWNCLGEFSPSLQKRLFQKYGIDNPDMNKLQFHLMLDEFF"
     primer_bind     complement(1670..1689)
                     /label=Kan-R
                     /note="Kanamycin resistance gene, reverse primer"
     rep_origin      2559..3147
                     /direction=RIGHT
                     /label=ori
                     /note="high-copy-number ColE1/pMB1/pBR322/pUC origin of
                     replication"
     primer_bind     3048..3067
                     /label=pBR322ori-F
                     /note="pBR322 origin, forward primer"
     primer_bind     3301..3318
                     /label=L4440
                     /note="L4440 vector, forward primer"
     terminator      3477..3504
                     /label=rrnB T2 terminator
                     /note="transcription terminator T2 from the E. coli rrnB
                     gene"
     terminator      3596..3682
                     /gene="Escherichia coli rrnB"
                     /label=rrnB T1 terminator
                     /note="transcription terminator T1 from the E. coli rrnB
                     gene"
     primer_bind     3731..3753
                     /label=M13/pUC Forward
                     /note="In lacZ gene"
     primer_bind     3745..3762
                     /label=M13 Forward
                     /note="In lacZ gene. Also called M13-F20 or M13 (-21)
                     Forward"
     primer_bind     3746..3762
                     /label=M13 fwd
                     /note="common sequencing primer, one of multiple similar
                     variants"
ORIGIN
        1 caaataatga ttttattttg actgatagtg acctgttcgt tgcaacaaat tgatgagcaa
       61 tgctttttta taatgccaac tttgtacaaa aaagcaggct ccgcggccgc ccccttcacc
      121 atggaaggaa acggtggcgc gggcggcggt agcggaagcg cggcaccgcc ctgggatctc
      181 gccatgcact gggcacccgc cgtagtgtcg tcctacccgc cgcagccctt ggagctgcag
      241 cagcaggagc ttacctgcct caagctgggg aagcggcccg cctgctgctg ggcaggggcg
      301 ccgggcaacc aagcggcgca ggtccacggc aatggcggcg ctggtggcgc agctgctgag
      361 ggtaagagga aggacaaggc gcctgccgcg gcggccgtga cgaggtgcca ggtggagggg
      421 tgccacctgt cgctggcgga cgccaaggag taccaccggc ggcacaaggt gtgcgaggcg
      481 cactccaagt cgccccgggt cgtcgtcctc ggcgccgagc agcgcttctg ccagcagtgc
      541 agccggttcc acgcgatctc ggagttcgac gacgcgaagc ggagctgccg acggcgtctg
      601 gccgggcaca acgagcggcg gcggaagagc aacgccagcg aggccatggc aagaggcgtc
      661 gcgcacccac acggagtgac ggctttcggc cacggcggct tcctgccctc gcgcggcctc
      721 gtccccgcag ggtcgtcccc ggcggcggct ggtgctctct ctcttctgtc atcggccaga
      781 ggcagcgtgg cgggcgccag cgggccctgg ctggtcacgg cggcgcggga ggacatcccg
      841 gcgcgctcca gcgcggcgct cgacgacctt atcgccgaga accgcgccgc cgcgctcctc
      901 gcgcggcagt acttcgtctc cgaccgctcg ccggcgccca gacgggattt cgtcgcctct
      961 tcgacggcgg gttgctccct ccagcagcag cagcacccgc ccgaccacga ccacacagcc
     1021 ggctggcacc cgcaccccca cccctacagt ggcggtggcg gtggcagctg tggtggtcgg
     1081 taccagtacc accacgtggc gccgccgagc gcgtggcacg cgacgacgct ggaccttatg
     1141 cagccgacag caagcaccac cgccgctccc gccaccgccg gcgcagcgtt gtggccagca
     1201 gtgccggaga gggcgggcgc gaggtcgtct cgctctcgca gcgagaccaa ggatggcgac
     1261 gcgtcgggat gtagcggctt ggacgcgtgg gcgcccactg gtggagctcg tgtgctgaag
     1321 ggtgggcgcg ccgacccagc tttcttgtac aaagttggca ttataagaaa gcattgctta
     1381 tcaatttgtt gcaacgaaca ggtcactatc agtcaaaata aaatcattat ttgccatcca
     1441 gctgatatcc cctatagtga gtcgtattac atggtcatag ctgtttcctg gcagctctgg
     1501 cccgtgtctc aaaatctctg atgttacatt gcacaagata aaaatatatc atcatgaaca
     1561 ataaaactgt ctgcttacat aaacagtaat acaaggggtg ttatgagcca tattcaacgg
     1621 gaaacgtcga ggccgcgatt aaattccaac atggatgctg atttatatgg gtataaatgg
     1681 gctcgcgata atgtcgggca atcaggtgcg acaatctatc gcttgtatgg gaagcccgat
     1741 gcgccagagt tgtttctgaa acatggcaaa ggtagcgttg ccaatgatgt tacagatgag
     1801 atggtcagac taaactggct gacggaattt atgcctcttc cgaccatcaa gcattttatc
     1861 cgtactcctg atgatgcatg gttactcacc actgcgatcc ccggaaaaac agcattccag
     1921 gtattagaag aatatcctga ttcaggtgaa aatattgttg atgcgctggc agtgttcctg
     1981 cgccggttgc attcgattcc tgtttgtaat tgtcctttta acagcgatcg cgtatttcgt
     2041 ctcgctcagg cgcaatcacg aatgaataac ggtttggttg atgcgagtga ttttgatgac
     2101 gagcgtaatg gctggcctgt tgaacaagtc tggaaagaaa tgcataaact tttgccattc
     2161 tcaccggatt cagtcgtcac tcatggtgat ttctcacttg ataaccttat ttttgacgag
     2221 gggaaattaa taggttgtat tgatgttgga cgagtcggaa tcgcagaccg ataccaggat
     2281 cttgccatcc tatggaactg cctcggtgag ttttctcctt cattacagaa acggcttttt
     2341 caaaaatatg gtattgataa tcctgatatg aataaattgc agtttcattt gatgctcgat
     2401 gagtttttct aatcagaatt ggttaattgg ttgtaacact ggcagagcat tacgctgact
     2461 tgacgggacg gcgcaagctc atgaccaaaa tcccttaacg tgagttacgc gtcgttccac
     2521 tgagcgtcag accccgtaga aaagatcaaa ggatcttctt gagatccttt ttttctgcgc
     2581 gtaatctgct gcttgcaaac aaaaaaacca ccgctaccag cggtggtttg tttgccggat
     2641 caagagctac caactctttt tccgaaggta actggcttca gcagagcgca gataccaaat
     2701 actgtccttc tagtgtagcc gtagttaggc caccacttca agaactctgt agcaccgcct
     2761 acatacctcg ctctgctaat cctgttacca gtggctgctg ccagtggcga taagtcgtgt
     2821 cttaccgggt tggactcaag acgatagtta ccggataagg cgcagcggtc gggctgaacg
     2881 gggggttcgt gcacacagcc cagcttggag cgaacgacct acaccgaact gagataccta
     2941 cagcgtgagc attgagaaag cgccacgctt cccgaaggga gaaaggcgga caggtatccg
     3001 gtaagcggca gggtcggaac aggagagcgc acgagggagc ttccaggggg aaacgcctgg
     3061 tatctttata gtcctgtcgg gtttcgccac ctctgacttg agcgtcgatt tttgtgatgc
     3121 tcgtcagggg ggcggagcct atggaaaaac gccagcaacg cggccttttt acggttcctg
     3181 gccttttgct ggccttttgc tcacatgttc tttcctgcgt tatcccctga ttctgtggat
     3241 aaccgtatta ccgcctttga gtgagctgat accgctcgcc gcagccgaac gaccgagcgc
     3301 agcgagtcag tgagcgagga agcggaagag cgcccaatac gcaaaccgcc tctccccgcg
     3361 cgttggccga ttcattaatg cagctggcac gacaggtttc ccgactggaa agcgggcagt
     3421 gagcgcaacg caattaatac gcgtaccgct agccaggaag agtttgtaga aacgcaaaaa
     3481 ggccatccgt caggatggcc ttctgcttag tttgatgcct ggcagtttat ggcgggcgtc
     3541 ctgcccgcca ccctccgggc cgttgcttca caacgttcaa atccgctccc ggcggatttg
     3601 tcctactcag gagagcgttc accgacaaac aacagataaa acgaaaggcc cagtcttccg
     3661 actgagcctt tcgttttatt tgatgcctgg cagttcccta ctctcgcgtt aacgctagca
     3721 tggatgtttt cccagtcacg acgttgtaaa acgacggcca gtcttaagct cgggccc
//
