>Addgene plasmid #27742 | pUT1152-HQ858696 | addgene partial sequence | sequence record 34068 | 27742 with M13pUC-fwd
ATAATGATTTTATTTTGACTGATAGTGACCTGTTCGTTGCAACAAATTGATGAGCAATGCTTTTTTATAA
TGCCAACTTTGTACAAAAAAGCAGGCTCCGCGGCCGCCCCCTTCACCATGGAAGGAAACGGTGGCGCGGG
CGGCGGTAGCGGAAGCGCGGCACCGCCCTGGGATCTCGCCATGCACTGGGCACCCGCCGTAGTGTCGTCC
TACCCGCCGCAGCCCTTGGAGCTGCAGCAGCAGGAGCTTACCTGCCTCAAGCTGGGGAAGCGGCCCGCCT
GCTGCTGGGCAGGGGCGCCGGGCAACCAAGCGGCGCAGGTCCACGGCAATGGCGGCGCTGGTGGCGCAGC
TGCTGAGGGTAAGAGGAAGGACAAGGCGCCTGCCGCGGCGGCCGTGACGAGGTGCCAGGTGGAGGGGTGC
CACCTGTCGCTGGCGGACGCCAAGGAGTACCACCGGCGGCACAAGGTGTGCGAGGCGCACTCCAAGTCGC
CCCGGGTCGTCGTCCTCGGCGCCGAGCAGCGCTTCTGCCAGCAGTGCAGCCGGTTCCACGCGATCTCGGA
GTTCGACGACGCGAAGCGGAGCTGCCGACGGCGTCTGGCCGGGCACAACGAGCGGCGGCGGAAGAGCAAC
GCCAGCGAGGCCATGGCAAGAGGCGTCGCGCACCCACACGGAGTGACGGCTTTCGGCCACGGCGGCTTCC
TGCCCTCGCGCGGCCTCGTCCCCGCA
